>Addgene plasmid #101785 | AICSDP-28:TUBA1B-mTagRFP-T | addgene full sequence | sequence record 197676 | Addgene NGS Result
CGGTATCAGCTCACTCAAAGGCGGTAATACGGTTATCCACAGAATCAGGGGATAACGCAGGAAAGAACAT
GTGAGCAAAAGGCCAGCAAAAGGCCAGGAACCGTAAAAAGGCCGCGTTGCTGGCGTTTTTCCATAGGCTC
CGCCCCCCTGACGAGCATCACAAAAATCGACGCTCAAGTCAGAGGTGGCGAAACCCGACAGGACTATAAA
GATACCAGGCGTTTCCCCCTGGAAGCTCCCTCGTGCGCTCTCCTGTTCCGACCCTGCCGCTTACCGGATA
CCTGTCCGCCTTTCTCCCTTCGGGAAGCGTGGCGCTTTCTCATAGCTCACGCTGTAGGTATCTCAGTTCG
GTGTAGGTCGTTCGCTCCAAGCTGGGCTGTGTGCACGAACCCCCCGTTCAGCCCGACCGCTGCGCCTTAT
CCGGTAACTATCGTCTTGAGTCCAACCCGGTAAGACACGACTTATCGCCACTGGCAGCAGCCACTGGTAA
CAGGATTAGCAGAGCGAGGTATGTAGGCGGTGCTACAGAGTTCTTGAAGTGGTGGCCTAACTACGGCTAC
ACTAGAAGAACAGTATTTGGTATCTGCGCTCTGCTGAAGCCAGTTACCTTCGGAAAAAGAGTTGGTAGCT
CTTGATCCGGCAAACAAACCACCGCTGGTAGCGGTGGTTTTTTTGTTTGCAAGCAGCAGATTACGCGCAG
AAAAAAAGGATCTCAAGAAGATCCTTTGATCTTTTCTACGGGGTCTGACGCTCAGTGGAACGAAAACTCA
CGTTAAGGGATTTTGGTCATGAGATTATCAAAAAGGATCTTCACCTAGATCCTTTTAAATTAAAAATGAA
GTTTTAAATCAATCTAAAGTATATATGAGTAAACTTGGTCTGACAGTTACCAATGCTTAATCAGTGAGGC
ACCTATCTCAGCGATCTGTCTATTTCGTTCATCCATAGTTGCCTGACTCCCCGTCGTGTAGATAACTACG
ATACGGGAGGGCTTACCATCTGGCCCCAGTGCTGCAATGATACCGCGAGACCCACGCTCACCGGCTCCAG
ATTTATCAGCAATAAACCAGCCAGCCGGAAGGGCCGAGCGCAGAAGTGGTCCTGCAACTTTATCCGCCTC
CATCCAGTCTATTAATTGTTGCCGGGAAGCTAGAGTAAGTAGTTCGCCAGTTAATAGTTTGCGCAACGTT
GTTGCCATTGCTACAGGCATCGTGGTGTCACGCTCGTCGTTTGGTATGGCTTCATTCAGCTCCGGTTCCC
AACGATCAAGGCGAGTTACATGATCCCCCATGTTGTGCAAAAAAGCGGTTAGCTCCTTCGGTCCTCCGAT
CGTTGTCAGAAGTAAGTTGGCCGCAGTGTTATCACTCATGGTTATGGCAGCACTGCATAATTCTCTTACT
GTCATGCCATCCGTAAGATGCTTTTCTGTGACTGGTGAGTACTCAACCAAGTCATTCTGAGAATAGTGTA
TGCGGCGACCGAGTTGCTCTTGCCCGGCGTCAATACGGGATAATACCGCGCCACATAGCAGAACTTTAAA
AGTGCTCATCATTGGAAAACGTTCTTCGGGGCGAAAACTCTCAAGGATCTTACCGCTGTTGAGATCCAGT
TCGATGTAACCCACTCGTGCACCCAACTGATCTTCAGCATCTTTTACTTTCACCAGCGTTTCTGGGTGAG
CAAAAACAGGAAGGCAAAATGCCGCAAAAAAGGGAATAAGGGCGACACGGAAATGTTGAATACTCATACT
CTTCCTTTTTCAATATTATTGAAGCATTTATCAGGGTTATTGTCTCATGAGCGGATACATATTTGAATGT
ATTTAGAAAAATAAACAAATAGGGGTTCCGCGCACATTTCCCCGAAAAGTGCCACCTGACGTCTAAGAAA
CCATTATTATCATGACATTAACCTATAAAAATAGGCGTATCACGAGGCCCTTTCGTCTCGCGCGTTTCGG
TGATGACGGTGAAAACCTCTGACACATGCAGCTCCCGGAGACGGTCACAGCTTGTCTGTAAGCGGATGCC
GGGAGCAGACAAGCCCGTCAGGGCGCGTCAGCGGGTGTTGGCGGGTGTCGGGGCTGGCTTAACTATGCGG
CATCAGAGCAGATTGTACTGAGAGTGCACCATATGCGGTGTGAAATACCGCACAGATGCGTAAGGAGAAA
ATACCGCATCAGGCGCCATTCGCCATTCAGGCTGCGCAACTGTTGGGAAGGGCGATCGGTGCGGGCCTCT
TCGCTATTACGCCAGCTGGCGAAAGGGGGATGTGCTGCAAGGCGATTAAGTTGGGTAACGCCAGGGTTTT
CCCAGTCACGACGTTGTAAAACGACGGCCAGTGAATTGACGCGTATTGGGATAAAGCAATAAGAGGACTG
CGGAAGAGCTCCCTGTCAATGTACCGCTCTACACCAGTGTATTACGACAGTTCGTACACAACAGTCTGTA
GAGGCCACCTGTCTCTCCCTGCTGCGTTAGGAATTCAGGGGAGCAGGTGGTGGCAGTAAGGGATTTTGAG
GGAACGGAAATCGGATCTTGACCCAGATCTGGGCCGCCGATAATCTCCTACTGCGCTCAGACTGCTGTGG
AGGTGTTAGGCTGAGCCCGATGCCGGCAGGCAAGGGAGGATGGGCGGCTTGGGCAGCGCCTTTGCAGACG
TGGCCATTTCGTGCCTCTGCAGCACCGCCGGGGGGCGCAAGAGCGCGCGCCCGGAATTGCTCATTCATCC
TGTGCCGCAGAGCCCCGCCCCTTGTCCCTGCGGACAGACATTTCTTCTGCGCTGGTCTGGCCACGTGCTT
CCTGTGCTAGGAGCTGCCCGGAAATGTGACCACCTAGTCTAAAGTGGGCTTCTGGGGCCTGAGCGCTGGA
TGGATGCCCACCTTCCTGTCTTGGTCCTCCAAAGGAGGAAGCTGTGACTGAGCTGTCTTGGTCTGGAAGG
AGGCCTTCCCGGTTTAGGATGGGAAGGTAACATTCATTAAAAGCAACGTAGACTATAGTGTAGCTGTTCT
CAAAAGTAGTACATCTTAGAAAAGGATCTTTAGAAAAGATCGCTTTAGAAAAGGAAATTCGTTTTCAGAT
TACGTGAGTAGCCTAGGTAACACAGCCAGACCTCATCTCCACAAAAAAAATGAAAAAATTAGCCAGCTTG
GTGGTCTGTGCCTGTGGTCCCAGCTGCTCCAGAGGCTGAGGTGGGGGGATGACTGGAGCCTAGGCTGCAG
TGAGCCTAGATGGCATCACTGCACTCAAGACTGGGCGACAGACCTTATCTCTAAAAAAATAAAGATTGCA
TGAGTATTTTGTTCCACTTGACAGTCATCAATAGATTGGTTTAAATTGTGATATCTTTTTTACTTACCGC
AGGTGTCTAAGGGCGAAGAGCTGATTAAGGAGAACATGCACATGAAGCTGTACATGGAGGGCACCGTGAA
CAACCACCACTTCAAGTGCACATCCGAGGGCGAAGGCAAGCCCTACGAGGGCACCCAGACCATGAGAATC
AAGGTGGTCGAGGGCGGCCCTCTCCCCTTCGCCTTCGACATCCTGGCTACCAGCTTCATGTACGGCAGCA
GAACCTTCATCAACCACACCCAGGGCATCCCCGATTTCTTTAAGCAGTCCTTCCCTGAGGGCTTCACATG
GGAGAGAGTCACCACATACGAAGACGGGGGCGTGCTGACCGCTACCCAGGACACCAGCCTCCAGGACGGC
TGCCTCATCTACAACGTCAAGATCAGAGGGGTGAACTTCCCATCCAACGGCCCTGTGATGCAGAAGAAAA
CACTCGGCTGGGAGGCCAACACCGAGATGCTGTACCCCGCTGACGGCGGCCTGGAAGGCAGAACCGACAT
GGCCCTGAAGCTCGTGGGCGGGGGCCACCTGATCTGCAACTTCAAGACCACATACAGATCCAAGAAACCC
GCTAAGAACCTCAAGATGCCCGGCGTCTACTATGTGGACCACAGACTGGAAAGAATCAAGGAGGCCGACA
AAGAGACCTACGTCGAGCAGCACGAGGTGGCTGTGGCCAGATACTGCGACCTCCCTAGCAAACTGGGGCA
CAAACTTAATGGCATGGACGAGCTGTACAAGGGAGGTTCAGGAGGCAGCGAGTGCATCTCCATCCACGTT
GGCCAGGCTGGTGTCCAGATTGGCAATGCCTGCTGGGAGCTCTACTGCCTGGAACACGGCATCCAGCCCG
ATGGCCAGATGCCAAGTGACAAGACCATTGGGGGAGGAGATGACTCCTTCAACACCTTCTTCAGTGAGAC
GGGCGCTGGCAAGCACGTGCCCCGGGCTGTGTTTGTAGACTTGGAACCCACAGTCATTGGTGAGTTGACC
TCAGTAACCTGAGATCCCAGGATGCTGGGACAGGAGGTCTGTCCAGGGGCTTCTCTTGTCACTCACTCAC
TCCCTCCGTCCTTCTCTCCCTCCTCCAGATGAAGTTCGCACTGGCACCTACCGCCAGCTCTTCCACCCTG
AGCAGCTCATCACAGGCAAGGAAGATGCTGCCAATAACTATGCCCGAGGGCACTACACCATTGGCAAGGA
GATCATTGACCTTGTGTTGGACCGAATTCGCAAGCTGGTAAGCACCACATATAAATATGCATTTAATGTG
GTGTGATAGTTCCAGTGCAAGTTGGGTGGAGTGACTGACATCATTCATTCTTTGGCACCTACCAAAATGT
GGAATAGGCTGCTTGCTATATTAATTGGACTTCTAAATCAGATAGTCCCTAGGTTATGGACAGTTTGTGG
ATATGTCTGTTTTGCCAATTCCTTGTGCTTACATCAGTGAGATATGGTTCGTAATCTAAAAAGTTGAAAT
AGAAATTCTAAGATAATGTGTCCTGGCATTAAAATATTACATTTTTTTATTCCCCTACAGGCTGACCAGT
GCACCGGTCTTCAGGGCTTCTTGGTTTTCCACAGCTTTGGTGGGGGAACTGGTTCTGGGTTCACCTCCCT
GCTCATGGAACGTCTCTCAGTTGATTATGGCAAGAAGTCCAAGCTGGAGTTCTCCATTTACCCAGCACCC
CAGGTTTCCACAGCTGTAGTTGAGCCCTACAACTCCATCCTCACCACCCACACCACCCTGGAGCACTCAT
CCCAATGGCGCGCCGAGCTTGGCGTAATCATGGTCATAGCTGTTTCCTGTGTGAAATTGTTATCCGCTCA
CAATTCCACACAACATACGAGCCGGAAGCATAAAGTGTAAAGCCTGGGGTGCCTAATGAGTGAGCTAACT
CACATTAATTGCGTTGCGCTCACTGCCCGCTTTCCAGTCGGGAAACCTGTCGTGCCAGCTGCATTAATGA
ATCGGCCAACGCGCGGGGAGAGGCGGTTTGCGTATTGGGCGCTCTTCCGCTTCCTCGCTCACTGACTCGC
TGCGCTCGGTCGTTCGGCTGCGGCGAG
Features (pLannotate 1.2.2; 14 found; start..end, strand, type, name):
    128..716     -  rep_origin     ori: high-copy-number ColE1/pMB1/pBR322/pUC origin of replication
    887..1747    -  CDS            AmpR: β-lactamase; bla; confers resistance to ampicillin, carbenicillin, and related antibiotics
   1748..1852    -  promoter       AmpR promoter: bla
   1947..1982    +  CDS            rop (fragment): Rop protein, which maintains plasmids at low copy number; rop
   2084..2183    +  misc_feature   bom (fragment): basis of mobility region from pBR322
   2189..2346    -  CDS            lacZα (fragment): LacZα fragment of β-galactosidase; lacZ fragment
   3362..4091    +  CDS            TagRFP-T (fragment): photostable variant of TagRFP (Shaner et al., 2008)
   4161..4334    +  CDS            TUBA (fragment): TBA_PICAB - Experimental evidence at transcript level: Swiss-Prot protein existence level 2. Tubulin is the major constituent of microtubules. It binds two moles of GTP, one at an exchangeable site on the beta chain and one at a non-exchangeable site on the alpha chain. From Picea abies (Norway spruce) (Picea excelsa).
   4438..5109    +  CDS            TBA1_CHICK (fragment): Experimental evidence at protein level: Swiss-Prot protein existence level 1. Tubulin is the major constituent of microtubules. It binds two moles of GTP, one at an exchangeable site on the beta chain and one at a non-exchangeable site on the alpha chain. From Gallus gallus (Chicken).
   5167..5183    -  protein_bind   lac operator: The lac repressor binds to the lac operator to inhibit transcription in E. coli. This inhibition can be relieved by adding lactose or isopropyl-β-D-thiogalactopyranoside (IPTG). lac repressor encoded by lacI
   5191..5221    -  promoter       lac promoter: promoter for the E. coli lac operon
   5236..5257    -  protein_bind   CAP binding site: CAP binding activates transcription in the presence of cAMP. E. coli catabolite activator protein
   5270..5362    -  CDS            lacI (fragment): lac repressor; lacI; The lac repressor binds to the lac operator to inhibit transcription in E. coli. This inhibition can be relieved by adding lactose or isopropyl-β-D-thiogalactopyranoside (IPTG).
   5364..5417    -  rep_origin     RSF ori (fragment): Plasmids containing the RSF 1030 origin of replication can be propagated in E. coli cells that contain additional plasmids with compatible origins.
