[The description below was written by a language model from this plasmid's Addgene catalogue record and pLannotate feature annotations shown in this document.]
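Description:
AICSDP-28:TUBA1B-mTagRFP-T is a CRISPR/Cas9 homology-directed repair donor template built by Gibson assembly in the pUC19 cloning backbone. It is propagated in E. coli as a high-copy plasmid through the ColE1/pUC-type origin and selected with ampicillin via the β-lactamase gene and its native promoter. The remaining backbone annotations (interrupted lacZα fragment, lac promoter, lac operator, CAP binding site, and short rop, bom, lacI and RSF ori matches) are pUC19 remnants flanking the insertion site and play no role in the donor's function.

The 2,746 bp insert consists of human TUBA1B genomic homology arms flanking the coding sequence for mTagRFP-T, a photostable monomeric red fluorescent protein, followed by a short flexible glycine-serine linker. The feature table places the TagRFP-T sequence between an unannotated upstream region, presumably the 5′ arm, and downstream segments annotated as tubulin alpha fragments. Those hits are labelled with spruce and chicken orthologues only because of sequence conservation; they correspond to human TUBA1B exon sequence in the 3′ arm, apparently split by non-coding sequence. The arms carry point mutations that disrupt the crRNA binding sites, so the donor and the repaired allele are not re-cut by Cas9.

No mammalian promoter is annotated, as expected for a knock-in design: the tag is inserted in frame at the N-terminus (second exon) of the endogenous gene, so the fusion is expressed under native TUBA1B regulation. According to the record, the plasmid was used with locus-specific Cas9 reagents to tag alpha-tubulin in WTC human induced pluripotent stem cells, allowing live imaging of microtubules. The depositor notes that edited populations can vary in fluorescence intensity, likely reflecting editing precision, and recommends sorting, subcloning and PCR-based screening to find precisely edited clones.
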