Addgene plasmid #101785: AICSDP-28:TUBA1B-mTagRFP-T
Purpose: Homology arms and mTagRFPT-linker sequence for N-terminus (second exon) tagging of human TUBA1B
Depositing lab: Allen Institute for Cell Science.
Backbone
  Vector backbone: pUC19
  Backbone manufacturer: New England BioLabs
  Vector type: Mammalian Expression, CRISPR ; Donor Template
Growth in bacteria
  Bacterial resistance: Ampicillin, 100 μg/mL
  Growth temperature: 37°C
  Growth strain: DH5alpha
  Copy number: High Copy
Gene/Insert
  Gene/Insert name: TUBA1B Homology Arms with mTagRFPT-linker (alt name: TUBA1B)
  Species: H. sapiens (human)
  Insert size (bp): 2746
  Mutation: homology arms contain point mutations to disrupt crRNA binding sites used
  Entrez Gene: TUBA1B (a.k.a. K-ALPHA-1)
  Tag / fusion protein: mTagRFPT-linker (N terminal on backbone)
  Cloning method: Gibson Cloning
  Sequencing primers: 5′ unknown
Terms and licenses: Academic/Nonprofit Terms; Industry Terms
Depositor comments: This plasmid has been used with locus-specific CRISPR/Cas9 to add a mTagRFP-T tag to the N-terminus of human TUBA1B in WTC human induced pluripotent stem cells by the Allen Institute for Cell Science. Linker (AA) sequence: GGSGGS. After protein tagging using this donor template plasmid and CRISPR/Cas9 reagents, transfected cells may exhibit varying intensity levels of fluorescence, likely due to editing precision. To obtain cells of uniform intensity levels, see our protocol for fluorescence-assisted cell sorting and subcloning of transfected cells (https://www.allencell.org/instructional-videos-and-tutorials-for-cell-methods.html) Further, we recommend PCR-based assays for identifying precisely edited clones as previously described (https://www.molbiolcell.org/doi/abs/10.1091/mbc.e17-03-0209) For more information on the entire plasmid collection, please see https://www.addgene.org/allen-institute-cell-science/ .
How to cite: AICSDP-28:TUBA1B-mTagRFP-T was a gift from Allen Institute for Cell Science (Addgene plasmid # 101785 ; http://n2t.net/addgene:101785 ; RRID:Addgene_101785)
