>Addgene plasmid #101785 | AICSDP-28:TUBA1B-mTagRFP-T | depositor partial sequence | sequence record 192498 | TUBA1B Homology Arms and mTagRFPT-linker
AAAGCAATAAGAGGACTGCGGAAGAGCTCCCTGTCAATGTACCGCTCTACACCAGTGTATTACGACAGTT
CGTACACAACAGTCTGTAGAGGCCACCTGTCTCTCCCTGCTGCGTTAGGAATTCAGGGGAGCAGGTGGTG
GCAGTAAGGGATTTTGAGGGAACGGAAATCGGATCTTGACCCAGATCTGGGCCGCCGATAATCTCCTACT
GCGCTCAGACTGCTGTGGAGGTGTTAGGCTGAGCCCGATGCCGGCAGGCAAGGGAGGATGGGCGGCTTGG
GCAGCGCCTTTGCAGACGTGGCCATTTCGTGCCTCTGCAGCACCGCCGGGGGGCGCAAGAGCGCGCGCCC
GGAATTGCTCATTCATCCTGTGCCGCAGAGCCCCGCCCCTTGTCCCTGCGGACAGACATTTCTTCTGCGC
TGGTCTGGCCACGTGCTTCCTGTGCTAGGAGCTGCCCGGAAATGTGACCACCTAGTCTAAAGTGGGCTTC
TGGGGCCTGAGCGCTGGATGGATGCCCACCTTCCTGTCTTGGTCCTCCAAAGGAGGAAGCTGTGACTGAG
CTGTCTTGGTCTGGAAGGAGGCCTTCCCGGTTTAGGATGGGAAGGTAACATTCATTAAAAGCAACGTAGA
CTATAGTGTAGCTGTTCTCAAAAGTAGTACATCTTAGAAAAGGATCTTTAGAAAAGATCGCTTTAGAAAA
GGAAATTCGTTTTCAGATTACGTGAGTAGCCTAGGTAACACAGCCAGACCTCATCTCCACAAAAAAAATG
AAAAAATTAGCCAGCTTGGTGGTCTGTGCCTGTGGTCCCAGCTGCTCCAGAGGCTGAGGTGGGGGGATGA
CTGGAGCCTAGGCTGCAGTGAGCCTAGATGGCATCACTGCACTCAAGACTGGGCGACAGACCTTATCTCT
AAAAAAATAAAGATTGCATGAGTATTTTGTTCCACTTGACAGTCATCAATAGATTGGTTTAAATTGTGAT
ATCTTTTTTACTTACCGCAGGTGTCTAAGGGCGAAGAGCTGATTAAGGAGAACATGCACATGAAGCTGTA
CATGGAGGGCACCGTGAACAACCACCACTTCAAGTGCACATCCGAGGGCGAAGGCAAGCCCTACGAGGGC
ACCCAGACCATGAGAATCAAGGTGGTCGAGGGCGGCCCTCTCCCCTTCGCCTTCGACATCCTGGCTACCA
GCTTCATGTACGGCAGCAGAACCTTCATCAACCACACCCAGGGCATCCCCGATTTCTTTAAGCAGTCCTT
CCCTGAGGGCTTCACATGGGAGAGAGTCACCACATACGAAGACGGGGGCGTGCTGACCGCTACCCAGGAC
ACCAGCCTCCAGGACGGCTGCCTCATCTACAACGTCAAGATCAGAGGGGTGAACTTCCCATCCAACGGCC
CTGTGATGCAGAAGAAAACACTCGGCTGGGAGGCCAACACCGAGATGCTGTACCCCGCTGACGGCGGCCT
GGAAGGCAGAACCGACATGGCCCTGAAGCTCGTGGGCGGGGGCCACCTGATCTGCAACTTCAAGACCACA
TACAGATCCAAGAAACCCGCTAAGAACCTCAAGATGCCCGGCGTCTACTATGTGGACCACAGACTGGAAA
GAATCAAGGAGGCCGACAAAGAGACCTACGTCGAGCAGCACGAGGTGGCTGTGGCCAGATACTGCGACCT
CCCTAGCAAACTGGGGCACAAACTTAATGGCATGGACGAGCTGTACAAGGGAGGTTCAGGAGGCAGCGAG
TGCATCTCCATCCACGTTGGCCAGGCTGGTGTCCAGATTGGCAATGCCTGCTGGGAGCTCTACTGCCTGG
AACACGGCATCCAGCCCGATGGCCAGATGCCAAGTGACAAGACCATTGGGGGAGGAGATGACTCCTTCAA
CACCTTCTTCAGTGAGACGGGCGCTGGCAAGCACGTGCCCCGGGCTGTGTTTGTAGACTTGGAACCCACA
GTCATTGGTGAGTTGACCTCAGTAACCTGAGATCCCAGGATGCTGGGACAGGAGGTCTGTCCAGGGGCTT
CTCTTGTCACTCACTCACTCCCTCCGTCCTTCTCTCCCTCCTCCAGATGAAGTTCGCACTGGCACCTACC
GCCAGCTCTTCCACCCTGAGCAGCTCATCACAGGCAAGGAAGATGCTGCCAATAACTATGCCCGAGGGCA
CTACACCATTGGCAAGGAGATCATTGACCTTGTGTTGGACCGAATTCGCAAGCTGGTAAGCACCACATAT
AAATATGCATTTAATGTGGTGTGATAGTTCCAGTGCAAGTTGGGTGGAGTGACTGACATCATTCATTCTT
TGGCACCTACCAAAATGTGGAATAGGCTGCTTGCTATATTAATTGGACTTCTAAATCAGATAGTCCCTAG
GTTATGGACAGTTTGTGGATATGTCTGTTTTGCCAATTCCTTGTGCTTACATCAGTGAGATATGGTTCGT
AATCTAAAAAGTTGAAATAGAAATTCTAAGATAATGTGTCCTGGCATTAAAATATTACATTTTTTTATTC
CCCTACAGGCTGACCAGTGCACCGGTCTTCAGGGCTTCTTGGTTTTCCACAGCTTTGGTGGGGGAACTGG
TTCTGGGTTCACCTCCCTGCTCATGGAACGTCTCTCAGTTGATTATGGCAAGAAGTCCAAGCTGGAGTTC
TCCATTTACCCAGCACCCCAGGTTTCCACAGCTGTAGTTGAGCCCTACAACTCCATCCTCACCACCCACA
CCACCCTGGAGCACTC
